>Addgene plasmid #183619 | pGJJ001 | addgene full sequence | sequence record 361476 | Addgene NGS Result
AGTGGGTTACATCGAACTGGATCTCAACAGCGGTAAGATCCTTGAGAGTTTTCGCCCCGAAGAACGTTTT
CCAATGATGAGCACTTTTAAAGTTCTGCTATGTGGCGCGGTATTATCCCGTATTGACGCCGGGCAAGAGC
AACTCGGTCGCCGCATACACTATTCTCAGAATGACTTGGTTGAGTACTCACCAGTCACAGAAAAGCATCT
TACGGATGGCATGACAGTAAGAGAATTATGCAGTGCTGCCATAACCATGAGTGATAACACTGCGGCCAAC
TTACTTCTGACAACGATCGGAGGACCGAAGGAGCTAACCGCTTTTTTGCACAACATGGGGGATCATGTAA
CTCGCCTTGATCGTTGGGAACCGGAGCTGAATGAAGCCATACCAAACGACGAGCGTGACACCACGATGCC
TGTAGCAATGGCAACAACGTTGCGCAAACTATTAACTGGCGAACTACTTACTCTAGCTTCCCGGCAACAA
TTAATAGACTGGATGGAGGCGGATAAAGTTGCAGGACCACTTCTGCGCTCGGCCCTTCCGGCTGGCTGGT
TTATTGCTGATAAATCTGGAGCCGGTGAGCGTGGGTCTCGCGGTATCATTGCAGCACTGGGGCCAGATGG
TAAGCCCTCCCGTATCGTAGTTATCTACACGACGGGGAGTCAGGCAACTATGGATGAACGAAATAGACAG
ATCGCTGAGATAGGTGCCTCACTGATTAAGCATTGGTAACTGTCAGACCAAGTTTACTCATATATACTTT
AGATTGATTTAAAACTTCATTTTTAATTTAAAAGGATCTAGGTGAAGATCCTTTTTGATAATCTCATGAC
CAAAATCCCTTAACGTGAGTTTTCGTTCCACTGAGCGTCAGACCCCGTAGAAAAGATCAAAGGATCTTCT
TGAGATCCTTTTTTTCTGCGCGTAATCTGCTGCTTGCAAACAAAAAAACCACCGCTACCAGCGGTGGTTT
GTTTGCCGGATCAAGAGCTACCAACTCTTTTTCCGAAGGTAACTGGCTTCAGCAGAGCGCAGATACCAAA
TACTGTTCTTCTAGTGTAGCCGTAGTTAGGCCACCACTTCAAGAACTCTGTAGCACCGCCTACATACCTC
GCTCTGCTAATCCTGTTACCAGTGGCTGCTGCCAGTGGCGATAAGTCGTGTCTTACCGGGTTGGACTCAA
GACGATAGTTACCGGATAAGGCGCAGCGGTCGGGCTGAACGGGGGGTTCGTGCACACAGCCCAGCTTGGA
GCGAACGACCTACACCGAACTGAGATACCTACAGCGTGAGCTATGAGAAAGCGCCACGCTTCCCGAAGGG
AGAAAGGCGGACAGGTATCCGGTAAGCGGCAGGGTCGGAACAGGAGAGCGCACGAGGGAGCTTCCAGGGG
GAAACGCCTGGTATCTTTATAGTCCTGTCGGGTTTCGCCACCTCTGACTTGAGCGTCGATTTTTGTGATG
CTCGTCAGGGGGGCGGAGCCTATGGAAAAACGCCAGCAACGCGGCCTTTTTACGGTTCCTGGCCTTTTGC
TGGCCTTTTGCTCACATGTTCTTTCCTGCGTTATCCCCTGATTCTGTGGATAACCGTATTACCGCCTTTG
AGTGAGCTGATACCGCTCGCCGCAGCCGAACGACCGAGCGCAGCGAGTCAGTGAGCGAGGAAGCGGAAGA
GCGCCCAATACGCAAACCGCCTCTCCCCGCGCGTTGGCCGATTCATTAATGCAGCTGGCACGACAGGTTT
CCCGACTGGAAAGCGGGCAGTGAGCGCAACGCAATTAATGTGAGTTAGCTCACTCATTAGGCACCCCAGG
CTTTACACTTTATGCTTCCGGCTCGTATGTTGTGTGGAATTGTGCGTACGACTAAGAGCCTAGGCAGCTA
TGACCATGATTACGCCAAGCGCGCAATTAACCCTCACTAAAGGGAACAAAAGCTGGAGCTCATTTGGCGA
GCGTTGGTTGGTGGATCAAGCCCACGCGTAGGCAATCCTCGAGCAGATCCGCCAGGCGTGTATATATAGC
GTGGATGGCCAGGCAACTTTAGTGCTGACACATACAGGCATATATATATGTGTGCGACGACACATGATCA
TATGGCATGCATGTGCTCTGTATGTATATAAAACTCTTGTTTTCTTCTTTTCTCTAAATATTCTTTCCTT
ATACATTAGGACCTTTGCAGCATAAATTACTATACTTCTATAGACACGCAAACACAAATACACACACTAA
CGGGGCTGCTCTAGAATGAGTAAAGTAGACATGGTTTGGATAGTCGGAGGCAGTTCTGTTTACCAGGAAG
CCATGAATCAACCAGGCCACCTCAGACTCTTTGTGACAAGGATCATGCAGGAATTTGAAAGTGACACGTT
TTTCCCAGAAATTGACTTGGGGAAATATAAACTTCTCCCAGAATACCCAGGCGTCCTCTCTGAGGTCCAG
GAGGAAAAAGGCATCAAGTATAAGTTTGAAGTCTACGAGAAGAAAGACGGCGGTGGCGGGTCTGGTGGAG
GAGGGTCAGGTGGTGGCGGCTCGGGAGGTGGAGCTAGCTAAAAGCTTATTAGTTATGTCACGCTTACATT
CACGCCCTCCCCCCACATCCGCTCTAACCGAAAAGGAAGGAGTTAGACAACCTGAAGTCTAGGTCCCTAT
TTATTTTTTTATAGTTATGTTAGTATTAAGAACGTTATTTATATTTCAAATTTTTCTTTTTTTTCTGTAC
AGACGCGTGTACGCATGTAACATTATACTGAAAACCTTGCTTGAGAAGGTTTTGGGACGCTCGAAGGCTT
TAATTTGACTAGTTTAGGATCCGCCTCCACCTGACCCACCTCCTCCAGACCCGCCTCCGCCTGACCCACC
ACCTCCGGTACCCAATTCCGGTTGTTCAATAAGTCTTAAGGCATCATCCAAACTTTTGGCAAGAAAATGA
GCTCCTCGTGGTGGTTCTTTGAGTTCTCTACTGAGAACTATATTAATTCTGTCCTTTAAAGGTCGATTCT
TCTCAGGAATGGAGAACCAGGTTTTCCTACCCATAATCACCAGATTCTGTTTACCTTCCACTGAAGAGGT
TGTGGTCATTCTTTGGAAGTACTTGGACTCGTTCCTGAGCGGAGGCCAGGGATAGTCTCCGTTCTTGCCA
ATCCCCATATTTTGGGACACGGCGACGATGCAGTTCAATGGTCGAACCATTCTAGAGCAGCCCCGTTAGT
GTGTGTATTTGTGTTTGCGTGTCTATAGAAGTATAGTAATTTATGCTGCAAAGGTCCTAATGTATAAGGA
AAGAATATTTAGAGAAAAGAAGAAAACAAGAGTTTTATATACATACAGAGCACATGCATGCCATATGATC
ATGTGTCGTCGCACACATATATATATGCCTGTATGTGTCAGCACTAAAGTTGCCTGGCCATCCACGCTAT
ATATACACGCCTGGCGGATCTGCTCGAGGATTGCCTACGCGTGGGCTTGATCCACCAACCAACGCTCGCC
AAATGAGCTCCAGCTTTTGTTCCCTTTAGTGAGCGTCGTGACTGGGAAAACCCTGGCGTTACCCAACTTA
ATCGCCTTGCAGCACATCCCCCTTTCGCCAGCTGGCGTAATAGCGAAGAGGCCCGCACCGATCGCCCTTC
CCAACAGTTGCGCAGCCTGAATGGCGAATGG
[124 nt withheld, positions 3672-3795]
C
[91 nt withheld, positions 3797-3887]
A
[49 nt withheld, positions 3889-3937]
CCTTTGACGTTGGAGTCCACGTTCTTT
[37 nt withheld, positions 3965-4001]
ACCCTATCTCGGTCTATTCTTTTGATTTATAAGGGATTTTGCCGATTTCGGCCTATTGGTTAAAAAATGA
GCTGATTTAACAAAAATTTAACGCGAATTTTAACAAAATATTAACGCTTACAATTTCCTGATGCGGTATT
TTCTCCTTACGCATCTGTGCGGTATTTCACACCGCATAGGGTAATAACTGATATAATTAAATTGAAGCTC
TAATTTGTGAGTTTAGTATACATGCATTTACTTATAATACAGTTTTTTAGTTTTGCTGGCCGCATCTTCT
CAAATATGCTTCCCAGCCTGCTTTTCTGTAACGTTCACCCTCTACCTTAGCATCCCTTCCCTTTGCAAAT
AGTCCTCTTCCAACAATAATAATGTCAGATCCTGTAGAGACCACATCATCCACGGTTCTATACTGTTGAC
CCAATGCGTCTCCCTTGTCATCTAAACCCACACCGGGTGTCATAATCAACCAATCGTAACCTTCATCTCT
TCCACCCATGTCTCTTTGAGCAATAAAGCCGATAACAAAATCTTTGTCGCTCTTCGCAATGTCAACAGTA
CCCTTAGTATATTCTCCAGTAGATAGGGAGCCCTTGCATGACAATTCTGCTAACATCAAAAGGCCTCTAG
GTTCCTTTGTTACTTCTTCTGCCGCCTGCTTCAAACCGCTAACAATACCTGGGCCCACCACACCGTGTGC
ATTCGTAATGTCTGCCCATTCTGCTATTCTGTATACACCCGCAGAGTACTGCAATTTGACTGTATTACCA
ATGTCAGCAAATTTTCTGTCTTCGAAGAGTAAAAAATTGTACTTGGCGGATAATGCCTTTAGCGGCTTAA
CTGTGCCCTCCATGGAAAAATCAGTCAAGATATCCACATGTGTTTTTAGTAAACAAATTTTGGGACCTAA
TGCTTCAACTAACTCCAGTAATTCCTTGGTGGTACGAACATCCAATGAAGCACACAAGTTTGTTTGCTTT
TCGTGCATGATATTAAATAGCTTGGCAGCAACAGGACTAGGATGAGTAGCAGCACGTTCCTTATATGTAG
CTTTCGACATGATTTATCTTCGTTTCCTGCAGGTTTTTGTTCTGTGCAGTTGGGTTAAGAATACTGGGCA
ATTTCATGTTTCTTCAACACTACATATGCGTATATATACCAATCTAAGTCTGTGCTCCTTCCTTCGTTCT
TCCTTCTGTTCGGAGATTACCGAATCAAAAAAATTTCAAGGAAACCGAAATCAAAAAAAAGAATAAAAAA
AAAATGATGAATTGAAAAGGTGGTATGGTGCACTCTCAGTACAATCTGCTCTGATGCCGCATAGTTAAGC
CAGCCCCGACACCCGCCAACACCCGCTGACGCGCCCTGACGGGCTTGTCTGCTCCCGGCATCCGCTTACA
GACAAGCTGTGACCGTCTCCGGGAGCTGCATGTGTCAGAGGTTTTCACCGTCATCACCGAAACGCGCGAG
ACGAAAGGGCCTCGTGATACGCCTATTTTTATAGGTTAATGTCATGATAATAATGGTTTCTTAGACGGAT
CGCTTGCCTGTAACTTACACGCGCCTCGTATCTTTTAATGATGGAATAATTTGGGAATTTACTCTGTGTT
TATTTATTTTTATGTTTTGTATTTGGATTTTAGAAAGTAAATAAAGAAGGTAGAAGAGTTACGGAATGAA
GAAAAAAAAATAAACAAAGGTTTAAAAAATTTCAACAAAAAGCGTACTTTACATATATATTTATTAGACA
AGAAAAGCAGATTAAATAGATATACATTCGATTAACGATAAGTAAAATGTAAAATCACAGGATTTTCGTG
TGTGGTCTTCTACACAGACAAGATGAAACAATTCGGCATTAATACCTGAGAGCAGGAAGAGCAAGATAAA
AGGTAGTATTTGTTGGCGATCCCCCTAGAGTCTTTTACATCTTCGGAAAACAAAAACTATTTTTTCTTTA
ATTTCTTTTTTTACTTTCTATTTTTAATTTATATATTTATATTAAAAAATTTAAATTATAATTATTTTTA
TAGCACGTGATGAAAAGGACCCAGGTGGCACTTTTCGGGGAAATGTGCGCGGAACCCCTATTTGTTTATT
TTTCTAAATACATTCAAATATGTATCCGCTCATGAGACAATAACCCTGATAAATGCTTCAATAATATTGA
AAAAGGAAGAGTATGAGTATTCAACATTTCCGTGTCGCCCTTATTCCCTTTTTTGCGGCATTTTGCCTTC
CTGTTTTTGCTCACCCAGAAACGCTGGTGAAAGTAAAAGATGCTGAAGATCAGTTGGGTGCACG
Features (pLannotate 1.2.2; 18 found; start..end, strand, type, name):
    910..1498    +  rep_origin     ori: high-copy-number ColE1/pMB1/pBR322/pUC origin of replication
   1681..1773    +  CDS            lacI (fragment): lac repressor; lacI; The lac repressor binds to the lac operator to inhibit transcription in E. coli. This inhibition can be relieved by adding lactose or isopropyl-β-D-thiogalactopyranoside (IPTG).
   1786..1807    +  protein_bind   CAP binding site: CAP binding activates transcription in the presence of cAMP. E. coli catabolite activator protein
   1822..1852    +  promoter       lac promoter: promoter for the E. coli lac operon
   1915..1933    +  promoter       T3 promoter: promoter for bacteriophage T3 RNA polymerase
   2259..2498    +  CDS            DHFR (fragment): mouse dihydrofolate reductase; Mus musculus Dhfr
   2607..2796    +  terminator     CYC1 terminator: S. cerevisiae CYC1; transcription terminator for CYC1
   2882..3200    -  CDS            DHFR (fragment): mouse dihydrofolate reductase; Mus musculus Dhfr
   3534..3668    +  CDS            lacZα (fragment): LacZα fragment of β-galactosidase; lacZ fragment
   3672..4100    +  rep_origin     f1 ori (sequence partly withheld): f1 bacteriophage origin of replication; arrow indicates direction of (+) strand synthesis
   4128..4179    -  misc_feature   bom (fragment): basis of mobility region from pBR322
   4258..5061    -  CDS            URA3: orotidine-5'-phosphate decarboxylase, required for uracil biosynthesis; S. cerevisiae URA3; yeast auxotrophic marker, counterselectable with 5-fluoroorotic acid (5-FOA)
   5062..5277    -  promoter       URA3 promoter: S. cerevisiae URA3
   5285..5334    -  misc_feature   bom (fragment): basis of mobility region from pBR322
   5436..5471    -  CDS            rop (fragment): Rop protein, which maintains plasmids at low copy number; rop
   5539..6042    -  misc_feature   CEN/ARS: S. cerevisiae CEN6 centromere fused to an autonomously replicating sequence
   6079..6183    +  promoter       AmpR promoter: bla
   6184..739     +  CDS            AmpR (across the origin): β-lactamase; bla; confers resistance to ampicillin, carbenicillin, and related antibiotics
