[The description below was written by a language model from this plasmid's Addgene catalogue record and pLannotate feature annotations shown in this document.]
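Description:
pGJJ001 is an empty-backbone E. coli–yeast shuttle plasmid for bindingPCA, a protein-fragment complementation assay based on a split murine methotrexate-resistant dihydrofolate reductase (DHFR). It derives from the pGD110 backbone. In bacteria it is propagated through a ColE1/pUC-type origin with ampicillin resistance (AmpR with its own promoter); the catalogue lists it as low copy, although the annotation tool describes this origin class as high-copy. In Saccharomyces cerevisiae it is maintained as a centromeric plasmid through a CEN/ARS element and selected by the URA3 auxotrophic marker under its native promoter, which is also counterselectable with 5-FOA. An f1 origin and remnants of a pBluescript/pRS-style cloning region (lac promoter, CAP site, T3 promoter, lacZα, lacI, bom and rop fragments) are backbone leftovers.

The functional payload is two separate mouse DHFR fragments, annotated on opposite strands, one followed by a CYC1 terminator. According to the record, each is expressed from its own CYC promoter, although the automated feature table does not annotate these promoters. A barcode landing pad made of BsiWI and AvrII restriction sites was added upstream of the CYC promoter that drives the DHFR3 fragment, so that barcodes can be linked to cloned variants. No gene of interest is present. In the intended use, two candidate interacting proteins are fused to the two DHFR fragments, typically by Gibson cloning. Interaction between them reconstitutes DHFR activity, which supports yeast growth under methotrexate and so provides a quantitative readout of binding. The associated work used this approach to map the energetic and allosteric landscapes of protein binding domains by pooled mutational scanning.

The sequenced record is 6,305 nt, close to the listed backbone size of 6,319 bp.
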