Addgene plasmid #183619: pGJJ001
Purpose: (Empty Backbone) bindingPCA plasmid - Contains a barcode landing pad and two fragments of the murine methotrexate-resistant DHFR under the expression of two CYC promoters.
Depositing lab: Ben Lehner. Depositing organization: Centre for Genomic Regulation (CRG). Publication: Mapping the energetic and allosteric landscapes of protein binding domains. Faure AJ, Domingo J, Schmiedel JM, Hidalgo-Carcedo C, Diss G, Lehner B. Nature. 2022 Apr;604(7904):175-183. doi: 10.1038/s41586-022-04586-4. Epub 2022 Apr 6. PubMed 35388192.
Backbone
  Vector backbone: pGD110
  Backbone manufacturer: Lehner Lab
  Backbone size (bp): 6319
  Modifications to backbone: Barcode landing site (BsiWI and AvrII restriction sites) was added upstream of the CYC promoter driving expression of the fragment DHFR3
  Vector type: Bacterial Expression, Yeast Expression
  Selectable markers: URA3
Growth in bacteria
  Bacterial resistance: Ampicillin, 100 μg/mL
  Growth temperature: 37°C
  Growth strain: DH5alpha
  Copy number: Low Copy
Gene/Insert
  Cloning method: Gibson Cloning
Terms and licenses: Academic/Nonprofit Terms; Industry Terms: Not Available to Industry
How to cite: pGJJ001 was a gift from Ben Lehner (Addgene plasmid # 183619 ; http://n2t.net/addgene:183619 ; RRID:Addgene_183619)
